>Addgene plasmid #135927 | pAF163 | depositor full sequence | sequence record 262542 | pAF163 sequence 9566 bps
TTGAGATCCTTTTTTTCTGCGCGTAATCTGCTGCTTGCAAACAAAAAAACCACCGCTACCAGCGGTGGTT
TGTTTGCCGGATCAAGAGCTACCAACTCTTTTTCCGAAGGTAACTGGCTTCAGCAGAGCGCAGATACCAA
ATACTGTTCTTCTAGTGTAGCCGTAGTTAGGCCACCACTTCAAGAACTCTGTAGCACCGCCTACATACCT
CGCTCTGCTAATCCTGTTACCAGTGGCTGCTGCCAGTGGCGATAAGTCGTGTCTTACCGGGTTGGACTCA
AGACGATAGTTACCGGATAAGGCGCAGCGGTCGGGCTGAACGGGGGGTTCGTGCACACAGCCCAGCTTGG
AGCGAACGACCTACACCGAACTGAGATACCTACAGCGTGAGCTATGAGAAAGCGCCACGCTTCCCGAAGG
GAGAAAGGCGGACAGGTATCCGGTAAGCGGCAGGGTCGGAACAGGAGAGCGCACGAGGGAGCTTCCAGGG
GGAAACGCCTGGTATCTTTATAGTCCTGTCGGGTTTCGCCACCTCTGACTTGAGCGTCGATTTTTGTGAT
GCTCGTCAGGGGGGCGGAGCCTATGGAAAAACGCCAGCAACGCGGCCTTTTTACGGTTCCTGGCCTTTTG
CTGGCCTTTTGCTCACATGTTCTTTCCTGCGTTATCCCCTGATTCTGTGGATAACCGTATTACCGCCTTT
GAGTGAGCTGATACCGCTCGCCGCAGCCGAACGACCGAGCGCAGCGAGTCAGTGAGCGAGGAAGCGGATC
CCTATACAGTTGAAGTCGGAAGTTTACATACACCTTAGCCAAATACATTTAAACTCACTTTTTCACAATT
CCTGACATTTAATCCTAGTAAAAATTCCCTGTCTTAGGTCAGTTAGGATCACCACTTTATTTTAAGAATG
TGAAATATCAGAATAATAGTAGAGAGAATGATTCATTTCAGCTTTTATTTCTTTCATCACATTCCCAGTG
GGTCAGAAGTTTACATACACTCGACTCCTCTGCAGAATGCGGCGATGTTTCGGTAAGGGGTCCCGAGTAG
CTAGTTCATGGCAGCCAGCATATGGCATATGTTGCCAAACTCTAAACCAAATACTCATTCTGATGTTTTA
AATGATTTGCCCTCCCATATGTCCTTCCGAGTGAGAGACACAAAAAATTCCAACACACTATTGCAATGAA
AATAAATTTCCTTTATTAGCCAGAAGTCAGATGCTCAAGGGGCTTCATGATGTCCCCATAATTTTTGGCA
GAGGGAAAAAGATCTCAGTGGTATTTGTGAGCCAGGGCATTGGCCACACCAGCCACCACCTTCTGATAGG
CAGCCTGCACCTGAGGAGTGAATTCACGACAGGCCTTCGAACTATTCCTTTGCCCTCGGACGAGTGCTGG
GGCGTCGGTTTCCACTATCGGCGAGTACTTCTACACAGCCATCGGTCCAGACGGCCGCGCTTCTGCGGGC
GATTTGTGTACGCCCGACAGTCCCGGCTCCGGATCGGACGATTGCGTCGCATCGACCCTGCGCCCAAGCT
GCATCATCGAAATTGCCGTCAACCAAGCTCTGATAGAGTTGGTCAAGACCAATGCGGAGCATATACGCCC
GGAGCCGCGGCGATCCTGCAAGCTCCGGATGCCTCCGCTCGAAGTAGCGCGTCTGCTGCTCCATACAAGC
CAACCACGGCCTCCAGAAGAAGATGTTGGCGACCTCGTATTGGGAATCCCCGAACATCGCCTCGCTCCAG
TCAATGACCGCTGTTATGCGGCCATTGTCCGTCAGGACATTGTTGGAGCCGAAATCCGCGTGCACGAGGT
GCCGGACTTCGGGGCAGTCCTCGGCCCAAAGCATCAGCTCATCGAGAGCCTGCGCGACGGACGCACTGAC
GGTGTCGTCCATCACAGTTTGCCAGTGATACACATGGGGATCAGCAATCGCGCATATGAAATCACGCCAT
GTAGTGTATTGACCGATTCCTTGCGGTCCGAATGGGCCGAACCCGCTCGTCTGGCTAAGATCGGCCGCAG
CGATCGCATCCATGGCCTCCGCGACCGGCTGCAGAACAGCGGGCAGTTCGGTTTCAGGCAGGTCTTGCAA
CGTGACACCCTGTGCACGGCGGGAGATGCAATAGGTCAGGCTCTCGCTGAATTCCCCAATGTCAAGCACT
TCCGGAATCGGGAGCGCGGCCGATGCAAAGTGCCGATAAACATAACGATCTTTGTAGAAACCATCGGCGC
AGCTATTTACCCGCAGGACATATCCACGCCCTCCTACATCGAAGCTGAAAGCACGAGATTCTTCGCCCTC
CGAGAGCTGCATCAGGTCGGAGACGCTGTCGAACTTTTCGATCAGAAACTTCTCGACAGACGTCGCGGTG
AGTTCAGGCTTTTTCATGGTGGCCTCAGGTGCAGAGGTTTCTACAGGGAAAGAGAGAAAGGCTACAGTTA
GTTTGCTGTGATGATGCTAAGTGCCGAGGTCAGATGTCTATGGATTGTACACGGAATCCCAACGCAGGAA
CCAAAAAACACTCACCCAAAAAAATGGCGCTAAGGCCGAGAGAAAGGCGAAGTTCCGTCTACGGCTATAT
ACCTTGAAACAGGGGCGGCAGAAGTGACGCAACGCGGTTGCGCGGACGGCTTCCTGTGTTTTCATTGGTC
GAAGCGTTCTGCGCGTGCGCAGAGATTCCCCAGGGAAGGCGGGCCCTCTTCCGAATGTCCAATCCGGACA
TTCTTCCGGTTGGACCTCCGCGGTCAGCGCTGTGCCCGGCGAGAGATCACGTGGGGCGCGGAGGCGGTGC
TGCTGGGGCACGGCCGTCCAGCCTCGGCGGCCATATTTTTGAGGGGCTGTTCATCTCGTTCACACGCTCT
GTCCGCCATGTTTGTGAGTGGAAGCGCCATTACCCCTTCAAGCGACTGAAGGCTGCAGGGCCTCTGGTGG
CCCGCATGGGGAGACCAGACCCGCCAGGCCCGCCTTTCCGCACTCAGTCCGGGCTTACTTTATTTTGTGA
GACAGGGTCTCGCCTAGAGGCTCCGGTGCCCGTCAGTGGGCAGAGCGCACATCGCCCACAGTCCCCGAGA
AGTTGGGGGGAGGGGTCGGCAATTGAACCGGTGCCTAGAGAAGGTGGCGCGGGGTAAACTGGGAAAGTGA
TGTCGTGTACTGGCTCCGCCTTTTTCCCGAGGGTGGGGGAGAACCGTATATAAGTGCAGTAGTCGCCGTG
AACGTTCTTTTTCGCAACGGGTTTGCCGCCAGAACACAGGTAAGTGCCGTGTGTGGTTCCCGCGGGCCTG
GCCTCTTTACGGGTTATGGCCCTTGCGTGCCTTGAATTACTTCCACGCCCCTGGCTGCAGTACGTGATTC
TTGATCCCGAGCTTCGGGTTGGAAGTGGGTGGGAGAGTTCGAGGCCTTGCGCTTAAGGAGCCCCTTCGCC
TCGTGCTTGAGTTGAGGCTTGGCCTGGGCGCTGGGGCCGCCGCGTGCGAATCTGGTGGCACCTTCGCGCC
TGTCTCGCTGCTTTCGATAAGTCTCTAGCCATTTAAAATTTTTGATGACCTGCTGCGACGCTTTTTTTCT
GGCAAGATAGTCTTGTAAATGCGGGCCAAGATCTGCACACTGGTATTTCGGTTTTTGGGGCCGCGGGCGG
CGACGGGGCCCGTGCGTCCCAGCGCACATGTTCGGCGAGGCGGGGCCTGCGAGCGCGGCCACCGAGAATC
GGACGGGGGTAGTCTCAAGCTGGCCGGCCTGCTCTGGTGCCTGGCCTCGCGCCGCCGTGTATCGCCCCGC
CCTGGGCGGCAAGGCTGGCCCGGTCGGCACCAGTTGCGTGAGCGGAAAGATGGCCGCTTCCCGGCCCTGC
TGCAGGGAGCTCAAAATGGAGGACGCGGCGCTCGGGAGAGCGGGCGGGTGAGTCACCCACACAAAGGAAA
AGGGCCTTTCCGTCCTCAGCCGTCGCTTCATGTGACTCCACGGAGTACCGGGCGCCGTCCAGGCACCTCG
ATTAGTTCTCGAGCTTTTGGAGTACGTCGTCTTTAGGTTGGGGGGAGGGGTTTTATGCGATGGAGTTTCC
CCATACTGAGTGGGTGGAGACTGAAGTTAGGCCAGCTTGGCACTTGATGTAATTCTCCTTGGAATTTGCC
CTTTTTGAGTTTGGATCTTGGTTCATTCTCAAGCCTCAGACAGTGGTTCAAAGTTTTTTTCTTCCATTTA
AGGTGTCGTGAAAACTACCCCAAGCTGGCCTCTGCGGCCGCCACCATGGTAAACAGCTACAATAGACTGG
AGGCGATATCAACTCTTGTTATACTACTCTGGGTAACTCTGGTCCAGGGTTCCTGTGGCAGCTGTCCAGC
TGGTACTTTCTGGAATGGTACAGATTGTGGAAAAAACAAAAATCAAGCTTGCATCCCATGTCCCCCAAAT
AGTTTCTCTAGTACAGCTGGCGAACAGAGGACATGTAACATATGCAGGAGATGTGAAGGTATTTTTAGAA
CAAAGAGAGAATGTACTCCAACAAGTAATACAGAGTGTGATTGTATGTCTGGGTATCATTGTTCCGGAGT
AGGATGTAATAGGTGTCAACCAGATTGCAAGCAAGGTCAAGAACTTCTAGGAAAAGGTTGTAGAGACTGT
AGCTTTGGTACCTTTAATGATCAGACACGGGGGAACTGCAAACGCTGGACAAACTGCTCTTTGAATGGAC
TAGTTGTGCTTGTAAATGGAACCAATAAAAGAGATGTGATATGTGGATCCACCCAAACAGTTGCCACTCT
GGACACAATCTCCATGACAATTCCAGCTTCTCTCGTGCACATTGATAAGAACCATCAGCCCGGGGAGAAC
CTTTACTTCCAGGGATCCGCTGGCTCCGCTGCTGGTTCTGGCGAATTCCATCATCACCATCACCATGTCG
ACGTGTCTAAGGGCGAAGAGCTGATTAAGGAGAACATGCACATGAAGCTGTACATGGAGGGCACCGTGAA
CAACCACCACTTCAAGTGCACATCCGAGGGCGAAGGCAAGCCCTACGAGGGCACCCAGACCGGCAGAATC
AAGGTGGTCGAGGGCGGCCCTCTCCCCTTCGCCTTCGACATCCTGGCTACCTGCTTCATGTACGGCAGCA
AGACCTTCATCAACCACACCCAGGGCATCCCCGATTTCTTTAAGCAGTCCTTCCCTGAGGGCTTCACATG
GGAGAGAGTCACCACATACGAAGACGGGGGCGTGCTTACCGTTACCCAGGACACCAGCCTCCAGGACGGC
TGCTTGATCTACAACGTCAAGCTCAGAGGGGTGAACTTCCCATCCAACGGCCCTGTGATGCAGAAGAAAA
CACTCGGCTGGGAGGCCAGTACCGAGACCCTGTACCCCGCTGACGGCGGCCTGGAAGGCAGATGCGACAT
GGCCCTGAAGCTCGTGGGCGGGGGCCACCTGCACTGCAACCTGAAGACCACATACAGATCCAAGAAACCC
GCTAAGAACCTCAAGATGCCCGGCGTCTACTTTGTGGACCGCAGACTGGAAAGAATCAAGGAGGCCGACA
ATGAGACCTACGTCGAGCAGCACGAGGTGGCTGTGGCCAGATACTGCGACCTCCCTAGCAAACTGGGGCA
CAAACTTAATGGCATGGACGAGCTGTACAAGTAGGCTAGCGTCAGGCCAAGCTTGGGGATCAATTCTCTA
GAGCTCGCTGATCAGCCTCGACTGTGCCTTCTAGTTGCCAGCCATCTGTTGTTTGCCCCTCCCCCGTGCC
TTCCTTGACCCTGGAAGGTGCCACTCCCACTGTCCTTTCCTAATAAAATGAGGAAATTGCATCGCATTGT
CTGAGTAGGTGTCATTCTATTCTGGGGGGTGGGGTGGGGCAGGACAGCAAGGGGGAGGATTGGGAAGACA
ATAGCAGGCATGCTGGGGATGCGGTGGGCTCTATGGCTTCTGAGGCGGAAAGAACCAGCTGGGCCTACTA
GATAGCGGACCCCTTACCGAAACATCGCCGCATTCTGCAGAGGAGTCGAACTTAGTGTATGTAAACTTCT
GACCCACTGGAATTGTGATACAGTGAATTATAAGTGAAATAATCTGTCTGTAAACAATTGTTGGAAAAAT
GACTTGTGTCATGCACAAAGTAGATGTCCTAACTGACTTGCCAAAACTATTGTTTGTTAACAAGAAATTT
GTGGAGTAGTTGAAAAACGAGTTTTAATGACTCCAACTTAAGTGTATGTAAACTTCCGACTTCAACTGTA
TAGGGATCCAATTTTAACAAAATATTCGAGCTTGCATGCCTGCAGGTCGTTACATAACTTACGGTAAATG
GCCCGCCTGGCTGACCGCCCAACGACCCCCGCCCATTGACGTCAATAATGACGTATGTTCCCATAGTAAC
GCCAATAGGGACTTTCCATTGACGTCAATGGGTGGAGTATTTACGGTAAACTGCCCACTTGGCAGTACAT
CAAGTGTATCATATGCCAAGTACGCCCCCTATTGACGTCAATGACGGTAAATGGCCCGCCTGGCATTATG
CCCAGTACATGACCTTATGGGACTTTCCTACTTGGCAGTACATCTACGTATTAGTCATCGCTATTACCAT
GGTGATGCGGTTTTGGCAGTACATCAATGGGCGTGGATAGCGGTTTGACTCACGGGGATTTCCAAGTCTC
CACCCCATTGACGTCAATGGGAGTTTGTTTTGGCACCAAAATCAACGGGACTTTCCAAAATGTCGTAACA
ACTCCGCCCCATTGACGCAAATGGGCGGTAGGCGTGTACGGTGGGAGGTCTATATAAGCAGAGCTCGTTT
AGTGAACCGTCAGATCGCCTGGAGACGCCATCCACGCTGTTTTGACCTCCATAGAAGACACCGGGACCGA
TCCAGCCTCCGGACTCTAGAGGATCCGGTACTCGAGGAACTGAAAAACCAGAAAGTTAACTGGTAAGTTT
AGTCTTTTTGTCTTTTATTTCAGGTCCCGGATCCGGTGGTGGTGCAAATCAAAGAACTGCTCCTCAGTGG
ATGTTGCCTTTACTTCTAGGCCTGTACGGAAGTGTTACTTCTGCTCTAAAAGCTGCGGAATTGTACCCGC
GGAATTAATACGACTCACTATAGGGACTAGTACCATGGGAAAATCAAAAGAAATCAGCCAAGACCTCAGA
AAAAGAATTGTAGACCTCCACAAGTCTGGTTCATCCTTGGGAGCAATTTCCAAACGCCTGGCGGTACCAC
GTTCATCTGTACAAACAATAGTACGCAAGTATAAACACCATGGGACCACGCAGCCGTCATACCGCTCAGG
AAGGAGACGCGTTCTGTCTCCTAGAGATGAACGTACTTTGGTGCGAAAAGTGCAAATCAATCCCAGAACA
ACAGCAAAGGACCTTGTGAAGATGCTGGAGGAAACAGGTACAAAAGTATCTATATCCACAGTAAAACGAG
TCCTATATCGACATAACCTGAAAGGCCACTCAGCAAGGAAGAAGCCACTGCTCCAAAACCGACATAAGAA
AGCCAGACTACGGTTTGCAACTGCACATGGGGACAAAGATCGTACTTTTTGGAGAAATGTCCTCTGGTCT
GATGAAACAAAAATAGAACTGTTTGGCCATAATGACCATCGTTATGTTTGGAGGAAGAAGGGGGAGGCTT
GCAAGCCGAAGAACACCATCCCAACCGTGAAGCACGGGGGTGGCAGCATCATGTTGTGGGGGTGCTTTGC
TGCAGGAGGGACTGGTGCACTTCACAAAATAGATGGCATCATGGACGCGGTGCAGTATGTGGATATATTG
AAGCAACATCTCAAGACATCAGTCAGGAAGTTAAAGCTTGGTCGCAAATGGGTCTTCCAACACGACAATG
ACCCCAAGCATACTTCCAAAGTTGTGGCAAAATGGCTTAAGGACAACAAAGTCAAGGTATTGGAGTGGCC
ATCACAAAGCCCTGACCTCAATCCTATAGAAAATTTGTGGGCAGAACTGAAAAAGCGTGTGCGAGCAAGG
AGGCCTACAAACCTGACTCAGTTACACCAGCTCTGTCAGGAGGAATGGGCCAAAATTCACCCAAATTATT
GTGGGAAGCTTGTGGAAGGCTACCCGAAACGTTTGACCCAAGTTAAACAATTTAAAGGCAATGCTACCAA
ATACTAGGGGCCCTAACCGCGGGGATCCAGACATGATAAGATACATTGATGAGTTTGGACAAACCACAAC
TAGAATGCAGTGAAAAAAATGCTTTATTTGTGAAATTTGTGATGCTATTGCTTTATTTGTAACCATTATA
AGCTGCAATAAACAAGTTAACAACAACAATTGCATTCATTTTATGTTTCAGGTTCAGGGGGAGGTGTGGG
AGGTTTTTTAACGCTTACAATTTCCTGATGCGGTATTTTCTCCTTACGCATCTGTGCGGTATTTCACACC
GCATCAGGTGGCACTTTTCGGGGAAATGTGCGCGGAACCCCTATTTGTTTATTTTTCTAAATACATTCAA
ATATGTATCCGCTCATGAGACAATAACCCTGATAAATGCTTCAATAATATTGAAAAAGGAAGAGTATGAG
TATTCAACATTTCCGTGTCGCCCTTATTCCCTTTTTTGCGGCATTTTGCCTTCCTGTTTTTGCTCACCCA
GAAACGCTGGTGAAAGTAAAAGATGCTGAAGATCAGTTGGGTGCACGAGTGGGTTACATCGAACTGGATC
TCAACAGCGGTAAGATCCTTGAGAGTTTTCGCCCCGAAGAACGTTTTCCAATGATGAGCACTTTTAAAGT
TCTGCTATGTGGCGCGGTATTATCCCGTATTGACGCCGGGCAAGAGCAACTCGGTCGCCGCATACACTAT
TCTCAGAATGACTTGGTTGAGTACTCACCAGTCACAGAAAAGCATCTTACGGATGGCATGACAGTAAGAG
AATTATGCAGTGCTGCCATAACCATGAGTGATAACACTGCGGCCAACTTACTTCTGACAACGATCGGAGG
ACCGAAGGAGCTAACCGCTTTTTTGCACAACATGGGGGATCATGTAACTCGCCTTGATCGTTGGGAACCG
GAGCTGAATGAAGCCATACCAAACGACGAGCGTGACACCACGATGCCTGTAGCAATGGCAACAACGTTGC
GCAAACTATTAACTGGCGAACTACTTACTCTAGCTTCCCGGCAACAATTAATAGACTGGATGGAGGCGGA
TAAAGTTGCAGGACCACTTCTGCGCTCGGCCCTTCCGGCTGGCTGGTTTATTGCTGATAAATCTGGAGCC
GGTGAGCGTGGGTCTCGCGGTATCATTGCAGCACTGGGGCCAGATGGTAAGCCCTCCCGTATCGTAGTTA
TCTACACGACGGGGAGTCAGGCAACTATGGATGAACGAAATAGACAGATCGCTGAGATAGGTGCCTCACT
GATTAAGCATTGGTAACTGTCAGACCAAGTTTACTCATATATACTTTAGATTGATTTAAAACTTCATTTT
TAATTTAAAAGGATCTAGGTGAAGATCCTTTTTGATAATCTCATGACCAAAATCCCTTAACGTGAGTTTT
CGTTCCACTGAGCGTCAGACCCCGTAGAAAAGATCAAAGGATCTTC
Features (pLannotate 1.2.2; 20 found; start..end, strand, type, name):
      1..589     +  rep_origin     ori: high-copy-number ColE1/pMB1/pBR322/pUC origin of replication
   1152..1207    -  polyA_signal   β-globin poly(A) signal: rabbit β-globin polyadenylation signal (Gil and Proudfoot, 1987)
   1278..1358    -  CDS            HBB (fragment): HBB_PONPY - Experimental evidence at transcript level: Swiss-Prot protein existence level 2. Involved in oxygen transport from the lung to the various peripheral tissues. From Pongo pygmaeus (Bornean orangutan).
   1372..2397    -  CDS            HygR: aminoglycoside phosphotransferase from E. coli; aph(4)-Ia; confers resistance to hygromycin
   3030..4211    +  promoter       EF-1α promoter: strong constitutive promoter for human elongation factor EF-1α
   4246..4788    +  CDS            TNFRSF9 (fragment): TNR9_HUMAN - Also known as CD137, ILA. Experimental evidence at protein level: Swiss-Prot protein existence level 1. Receptor for TNFSF9/4-1BBL. Possibly active during T cell activation. From Homo sapiens (Human).
   4903..5633    +  CDS            mNeptune2 (fragment): far-red fluorescent protein with spectra similar to those of mNeptune but improved brightness
   5692..5916    +  polyA_signal   bGH poly(A) signal: bovine growth hormone polyadenylation signal
   5920..5941    +  promoter       SV40 promoter (fragment): SV40 enhancer and early promoter
   6240..6256    +  rep_origin     M13 ori (fragment): M13 bacteriophage origin of replication; arrow indicates direction of (+) strand synthesis
   6259..6279    -  misc_feature   MCS (fragment): pUC18/19 multiple cloning site
   6278..6581    +  enhancer       CMV enhancer: human cytomegalovirus immediate early enhancer
   6582..6785    +  promoter       CMV promoter: human cytomegalovirus (CMV) immediate early promoter
   6923..7019    +  intron         SV40 intron: modified SV40 intron with splice donor and acceptor sites
   7076..7094    +  promoter       T7 promoter: promoter for bacteriophage T7 RNA polymerase
   7105..8127    +  CDS            SB100X: hyperactive variant of the Sleeping Beauty transposase (Mátés et al., 2009)
   8144..8278    -  polyA_signal   SV40 poly(A) signal: SV40 polyadenylation signal
   8354..8404    -  misc_feature   bom (fragment): basis of mobility region from pBR322
   8431..8535    +  promoter       AmpR promoter: bla
   8536..9396    +  CDS            AmpR: β-lactamase; bla; confers resistance to ampicillin, carbenicillin, and related antibiotics
