>Addgene plasmid #135927 | pAF163 | addgene full sequence | sequence record 270084 | Addgene NGS Result
GCTCCGGTGCCCGTCAGTGGGCAGAGCGCACATCGCCCACAGTCCCCGAGAAGTTGGGGGGAGGGGTCGG
CAATTGAACCGGTGCCTAGAGAAGGTGGCGCGGGGTAAACTGGGAAAGTGATGTCGTGTACTGGCTCCGC
CTTTTTCCCGAGGGTGGGGGAGAACCGTATATAAGTGCAGTAGTCGCCGTGAACGTTCTTTTTCGCAACG
GGTTTGCCGCCAGAACACAGGTAAGTGCCGTGTGTGGTTCCCGCGGGCCTGGCCTCTTTACGGGTTATGG
CCCTTGCGTGCCTTGAATTACTTCCACGCCCCTGGCTGCAGTACGTGATTCTTGATCCCGAGCTTCGGGT
TGGAAGTGGGTGGGAGAGTTCGAGGCCTTGCGCTTAAGGAGCCCCTTCGCCTCGTGCTTGAGTTGAGGCC
TGGCTTGGGCGCTGGGGCCGCCGCGTGCGAATCTGGTGGCACCTTCGCGCCTGTCTCGCTGCTTTCGATA
AGTCTCTAGCCATTTAAAATTTTTGATGACCTGCTGCGACGCTTTTTTTCTGGCAAGATAGTCTTGTAAA
TGCGGGCCAAGATCTGCACACTGGTATTTCGGTTTTTGGGGCCGCGGGCGGCGACGGGGCCCGTGCGTCC
CAGCGCACATGTTCGGCGAGGCGGGGCCTGCGAGCGCGGCCACCGAGAATCGGACGGGGGTAGTCTCAAG
CTGGCCGGCCTGCTCTGGTGCCTGGCCTCGCGCCGCCGTGTATCGCCCCGCCCTGGGCGGCAAGGCTGGC
CCGGTCGGCACCAGTTGCGTGAGCGGAAAGATGGCCGCTTCCCGGCCCTGCTGCAGGGAGCTCAAAATGG
AGGACGCGGCGCTCGGGAGAGCGGGCGGGTGAGTCACCCACACAAAGGAAAAGGGCCTTTCCGTCCTCAG
CCGTCGCTTCATGTGACTCCACGGAGTACCGGGCGCCGTCCAGGCACCTCGATTAGTTCTCGAGCTTTTG
GAGTACGTCGTCTTTAGGTTGGGGGGAGGGGTTTTATGCGATGGAGTTTCCCCATACTGAGTGGGTGGAG
ACTGAAGTTAGGCCAGCTTGGCACTTGATGTAATTCTCCTTGGAATTTGCCCTTTTTGAGTTTGGATCTT
GGTTCATTCTCAAGCCTCAGACAGTGGTTCAAAGTTTTTTTCTTCCATTTAAGGTGTCGTGAAAACTACC
CCAAGCTGGCCTCTGCGGCCGCCACCATGGTAAACAGCTACAATAGACTGGAGGCGATATCAACTCTTGT
TATACTACTCTGGGTAACTCTGGTCCAGGGTTCCTGTGGCAGCTGTCCAGCTGGTACTTTCTGGAATGGT
ACAGATTGTGGAAAAAACAAAAATCAAGCTTGCATCCCATGTCCCCCAAATAGTTTCTCTAGTACAGCTG
GCGAACAGAGGACATGTAACATATGCAGGAGATGTGAAGGTATTTTTAGAACAAAGAGAGAATGTACTCC
AACAAGTAATACAGAGTGTGATTGTATGTCTGGGTATCATTGTTCCGGAGTAGGATGTAATAGGTGTCAA
CCAGATTGCAAGCAAGGTCAAGAACTTCTAGGAAAAGGTTGTAGAGACTGTAGCTTTGGTACCTTTAATG
ATCAGACACGGGGGAACTGCAAACGCTGGACAAACTGCTCTTTGAATGGACTAGTTGTGCTTGTAAATGG
AACCAATAAAAGAGATGTGATATGTGGATCCACCCAAACAGTTGCCACTCTGGACACAATCTCCATGACA
ATTCCAGCTTCTCTCGTGCACATTGATAAGAACCATCAGCCCGGGGAGAACCTTTACTTCCAGGGATCCG
CTGGCTCCGCTGCTGGTTCTGGCGAATTCCATCATCACCATCACCATGTCGACGTGTCTAAGGGCGAAGA
GCTGATTAAGGAGAACATGCACATGAAGCTGTACATGGAGGGCACCGTGAACAACCACCACTTCAAGTGC
ACATCCGAGGGCGAAGGCAAGCCCTACGAGGGCACCCAGACCGGCAGAATCAAGGTGGTCGAGGGCGGCC
CTCTCCCCTTCGCCTTCGACATCCTGGCTACCTGCTTCATGTACGGCAGCAAGACCTTCATCAACCACAC
CCAGGGCATCCCCGATTTCTTTAAGCAGTCCTTCCCTGAGGGCTTCACATGGGAGAGAGTCACCACATAC
GAAGACGGGGGCGTGCTTACCGTTACCCAGGACACCAGCCTCCAGGACGGCTGCTTGATCTACAACGTCA
AGCTCAGAGGGGTGAACTTCCCATCCAACGGCCCTGTGATGCAGAAGAAAACACTCGGCTGGGAGGCCAG
TACCGAGACCCTGTACCCCGCTGACGGCGGCCTGGAAGGCAGATGCGACATGGCCCTGAAGCTCGTGGGC
GGGGGCCACCTGCACTGCAACCTGAAGACCACATACAGATCCAAGAAACCCGCTAAGAACCTCAAGATGC
CCGGCGTCTACTTTGTGGACCGCAGACTGGAAAGAATCAAGGAGGCCGACAATGAGACCTACGTCGAGCA
GCACGAGGTGGCTGTGGCCAGATACTGCGACCTCCCTAGCAAACTGGGGCACAAACTTAATGGCATGGAC
GAGCTGTACAAGTAGGCTAGCGTCAGGCCAAGCTTGGGGATCAATTCTCTAGAGCTCGCTGATCAGCCTC
GACTGTGCCTTCTAGTTGCCAGCCATCTGTTGTTTGCCCCTCCCCCGTGCCTTCCTTGACCCTGGAAGGT
GCCACTCCCACTGTCCTTTCCTAATAAAATGAGGAAATTGCATCGCATTGTCTGAGTAGGTGTCATTCTA
TTCTGGGGGGTGGGGTGGGGCAGGACAGCAAGGGGGAGGATTGGGAAGACAATAGCAGGCATGCTGGGGA
TGCGGTGGGCTCTATGGCTTCTGAGGCGGAAAGAACCAGCTGGGCCTACTAGATAGCGGACCCCTTACCG
AAACATCGCCGCATTCTGCAGAGGAGTCGAACTTAGTGTATGTAAACTTCTGACCCACTGGAATTGTGAT
ACAGTGAATTATAAGTGAAATAATCTGTCTGTAAACAATTGTTGGAAAAATGACTTGTGTCATGCACAAA
GTAGATGTCCTAACTGACTTGCCAAAACTATTGTTTGTTAACAAGAAATTTGTGGAGTAGTTGAAAAACG
AGTTTTAATGACTCCAACTTAAGTGTATGTAAACTTCCGACTTCAACTGTATAGGGATCCAATTTTAACA
AAATATTCGAGCTTGCATGCCTGCAGGTCGTTACATAACTTACGGTAAATGGCCCGCCTGGCTGACCGCC
CAACGACCCCCGCCCATTGACGTCAATAATGACGTATGTTCCCATAGTAACGCCAATAGGGACTTTCCAT
TGACGTCAATGGGTGGAGTATTTACGGTAAACTGCCCACTTGGCAGTACATCAAGTGTATCATATGCCAA
GTACGCCCCCTATTGACGTCAATGACGGTAAATGGCCCGCCTGGCATTATGCCCAGTACATGACCTTATG
GGACTTTCCTACTTGGCAGTACATCTACGTATTAGTCATCGCTATTACCATGGTGATGCGGTTTTGGCAG
TACATCAATGGGCGTGGATAGCGGTTTGACTCACGGGGATTTCCAAGTCTCCACCCCATTGACGTCAATG
GGAGTTTGTTTTGGCACCAAAATCAACGGGACTTTCCAAAATGTCGTAACAACTCCGCCCCATTGACGCA
AATGGGCGGTAGGCGTGTACGGTGGGAGGTCTATATAAGCAGAGCTCGTTTAGTGAACCGTCAGATCGCC
TGGAGACGCCATCCACGCTGTTTTGACCTCCATAGAAGACACCGGGACCGATCCAGCCTCCGGACTCTAG
AGGATCCGGTACTCGAGGAACTGAAAAACCAGAAAGTTAACTGGTAAGTTTAGTCTTTTTGTCTTTTATT
TCAGGTCCCGGATCCGGTGGTGGTGCAAATCAAAGAACTGCTCCTCAGTGGATGTTGCCTTTACTTCTAG
GCCTGTACGGAAGTGTTACTTCTGCTCTAAAAGCTGCGGAATTGTACCCGCGGAATTAATACGACTCACT
ATAGGGACTAGTACCATGGGAAAATCAAAAGAAATCAGCCAAGACCTCAGAAAAAGAATTGTAGACCTCC
ACAAGTCTGGTTCATCCTTGGGAGCAATTTCCAAACGCCTGGCGGTACCACGTTCATCTGTACAAACAAT
AGTACGCAAGTATAAACACCATGGGACCACGCAGCCGTCATACCGCTCAGGAAGGAGACGCGTTCTGTCT
CCTAGAGATGAACGTACTTTGGTGCGAAAAGTGCAAATCAATCCCAGAACAACAGCAAAGGACCTTGTGA
AGATGCTGGAGGAAACAGGTACAAAAGTATCTATATCCACAGTAAAACGAGTCCTATATCGACATAACCT
GAAAGGCCACTCAGCAAGGAAGAAGCCACTGCTCCAAAACCGACATAAGAAAGCCAGACTACGGTTTGCA
ACTGCACATGGGGACAAAGATCGTACTTTTTGGAGAAATGTCCTCTGGTCTGATGAAACAAAAATAGAAC
TGTTTGGCCATAATGACCATCGTTATGTTTGGAGGAAGAAGGGGGAGGCTTGCAAGCCGAAGAACACCAT
CCCAACCGTGAAGCACGGGGGTGGCAGCATCATGTTGTGGGGGTGCTTTGCTGCAGGAGGGACTGGTGCA
CTTCACAAAATAGATGGCATCATGGACGCGGTGCAGTATGTGGATATATTGAAGCAACATCTCAAGACAT
CAGTCAGGAAGTTAAAGCTTGGTCGCAAATGGGTCTTCCAACACGACAATGACCCCAAGCATACTTCCAA
AGTTGTGGCAAAATGGCTTAAGGACAACAAAGTCAAGGTATTGGAGTGGCCATCACAAAGCCCTGACCTC
AATCCTATAGAAAATTTGTGGGCAGAACTGAAAAAGCGTGTGCGAGCAAGGAGGCCTACAAACCTGACTC
AGTTACACCAGCTCTGTCAGGAGGAATGGGCCAAAATTCACCCAAATTATTGTGGGAAGCTTGTGGAAGG
CTACCCGAAACGTTTGACCCAAGTTAAACAATTTAAAGGCAATGCTACCAAATACTAGGGGCCCTAACCG
CGGGGATCCAGACATGATAAGATACATTGATGAGTTTGGACAAACCACAACTAGAATGCAGTGAAAAAAA
TGCTTTATTTGTGAAATTTGTGATGCTATTGCTTTATTTGTAACCATTATAAGCTGCAATAAACAAGTTA
ACAACAACAATTGCATTCATTTTATGTTTCAGGTTCAGGGGGAGGTGTGGGAGGTTTTTTAACGCTTACA
ATTTCCTGATGCGGTATTTTCTCCTTACGCATCTGTGCGGTATTTCACACCGCATCAGGTGGCACTTTTC
GGGGAAATGTGCGCGGAACCCCTATTTGTTTATTTTTCTAAATACATTCAAATATGTATCCGCTCATGAG
ACAATAACCCTGATAAATGCTTCAATAATATTGAAAAAGGAAGAGTATGAGTATTCAACATTTCCGTGTC
GCCCTTATTCCCTTTTTTGCGGCATTTTGCCTTCCTGTTTTTGCTCACCCAGAAACGCTGGTGAAAGTAA
AAGATGCTGAAGATCAGTTGGGTGCACGAGTGGGTTACATCGAACTGGATCTCAACAGCGGTAAGATCCT
TGAGAGTTTTCGCCCCGAAGAACGTTTTCCAATGATGAGCACTTTTAAAGTTCTGCTATGTGGCGCGGTA
TTATCCCGTATTGACGCCGGGCAAGAGCAACTCGGTCGCCGCATACACTATTCTCAGAATGACTTGGTTG
AGTACTCACCAGTCACAGAAAAGCATCTTACGGATGGCATGACAGTAAGAGAATTATGCAGTGCTGCCAT
AACCATGAGTGATAACACTGCGGCCAACTTACTTCTGACAACGATCGGAGGACCGAAGGAGCTAACCGCT
TTTTTGCACAACATGGGGGATCATGTAACTCGCCTTGATCGTTGGGAACCGGAGCTGAATGAAGCCATAC
CAAACGACGAGCGTGACACCACGATGCCTGTAGCAATGGCAACAACGTTGCGCAAACTATTAACTGGCGA
ACTACTTACTCTAGCTTCCCGGCAACAATTAATAGACTGGATGGAGGCGGATAAAGTTGCAGGACCACTT
CTGCGCTCGGCCCTTCCGGCTGGCTGGTTTATTGCTGATAAATCTGGAGCCGGTGAGCGTGGGTCTCGCG
GTATCATTGCAGCACTGGGGCCAGATGGTAAGCCCTCCCGTATCGTAGTTATCTACACGACGGGGAGTCA
GGCAACTATGGATGAACGAAATAGACAGATCGCTGAGATAGGTGCCTCACTGATTAAGCATTGGTAACTG
TCAGACCAAGTTTACTCATATATACTTTAGATTGATTTAAAACTTCATTTTTAATTTAAAAGGATCTAGG
TGAAGATCCTTTTTGATAATCTCATGACCAAAATCCCTTAACGTGAGTTTTCGTTCCACTGAGCGTCAGA
CCCCGTAGAAAAGATCAAAGGATCTTCTTGAGATCCTTTTTTTCTGCGCGTAATCTGCTGCTTGCAAACA
AAAAAACCACCGCTACCAGCGGTGGTTTGTTTGCCGGATCAAGAGCTACCAACTCTTTTTCCGAAGGTAA
CTGGCTTCAGCAGAGCGCAGATACCAAATACTGTTCTTCTAGTGTAGCCGTAGTTAGGCCACCACTTCAA
GAACTCTGTAGCACCGCCTACATACCTCGCTCTGCTAATCCTGTTACCAGTGGCTGCTGCCAGTGGCGAT
AAGTCGTGTCTTACCGGGTTGGACTCAAGACGATAGTTACCGGATAAGGCGCAGCGGTCGGGCTGAACGG
GGGGTTCGTGCACACAGCCCAGCTTGGAGCGAACGACCTACACCGAACTGAGATACCTACAGCGTGAGCT
ATGAGAAAGCGCCACGCTTCCCGAAGGGAGAAAGGCGGACAGGTATCCGGTAAGCGGCAGGGTCGGAACA
GGAGAGCGCACGAGGGAGCTTCCAGGGGGAAACGCCTGGTATCTTTATAGTCCTGTCGGGTTTCGCCACC
TCTGACTTGAGCGTCGATTTTTGTGATGCTCGTCAGGGGGGCGGAGCCTATGGAAAAACGCCAGCAACGC
GGCCTTTTTACGGTTCCTGGCCTTTTGCTGGCCTTTTGCTCACATGTTCTTTCCTGCGTTATCCCCTGAT
TCTGTGGATAACCGTATTACCGCCTTTGAGTGAGCTGATACCGCTCGCCGCAGCCGAACGACCGAGCGCA
GCGAGTCAGTGAGCGAGGAAGCGGATCCCTATACAGTTGAAGTCGGAAGTTTACATACACCTTAGCCAAA
TACATTTAAACTCACTTTTTCACAATTCCTGACATTTAATCCTAGTAAAAATTCCCTGTCTTAGGTCAGT
TAGGATCACCACTTTATTTTAAGAATGTGAAATATCAGAATAATAGTAGAGAGAATGATTCATTTCAGCT
TTTATTTCTTTCATCACATTCCCAGTGGGTCAGAAGTTTACATACACTCGACTCCTCTGCAGAATGCGGC
GATGTTTCGGTAAGGGGTCCCGAGTAGCTAGTTCATGGCAGCCAGCATATGGCATATGTTGCCAAACTCT
AAACCAAATACTCATTCTGATGTTTTAAATGATTTGCCCTCCCATATGTCCTTCCGAGTGAGAGACACAA
AAAATTCCAACACACTATTGCAATGAAAATAAATTTCCTTTATTAGCCAGAAGTCAGATGCTCAAGGGGC
TTCATGATGTCCCCATAATTTTTGGCAGAGGGAAAAAGATCTCAGTGGTATTTGTGAGCCAGGGCATTGG
CCACACCAGCCACCACCTTCTGATAGGCAGCCTGCACCTGAGGAGTGAATTCACGACAGGCCTTCGAACT
ATTCCTTTGCCCTCGGACGAGTGCTGGGGCGTCGGTTTCCACTATCGGCGAGTACTTCTACACAGCCATC
GGTCCAGACGGCCGCGCTTCTGCGGGCGATTTGTGTACGCCCGACAGTCCCGGCTCCGGATCGGACGATT
GCGTCGCATCGACCCTGCGCCCAAGCTGCATCATCGAAATTGCCGTCAACCAAGCTCTGATAGAGTTGGT
CAAGACCAATGCGGAGCATATACGCCCGGAGCCGCGGCGATCCTGCAAGCTCCGGATGCCTCCGCTCGAA
GTAGCGCGTCTGCTGCTCCATACAAGCCAACCACGGCCTCCAGAAGAAGATGTTGGCGACCTCGTATTGG
GAATCCCCGAACATCGCCTCGCTCCAGTCAATGACCGCTGTTATGCGGCCATTGTCCGTCAGGACATTGT
TGGAGCCGAAATCCGCGTGCACGAGGTGCCGGACTTCGGGGCAGTCCTCGGCCCAAAGCATCAGCTCATC
GAGAGCCTGCGCGACGGACGCACTGACGGTGTCGTCCATCACAGTTTGCCAGTGATACACATGGGGATCA
GCAATCGCGCATATGAAATCACGCCATGTAGTGTATTGACCGATTCCTTGCGGTCCGAATGGGCCGAACC
CGCTCGTCTGGCTAAGATCGGCCGCAGCGATCGCATCCATGGCCTCCGCGACCGGCTGCAGAACAGCGGG
CAGTTCGGTTTCAGGCAGGTCTTGCAACGTGACACCCTGTGCACGGCGGGAGATGCAATAGGTCAGGCTC
TCGCTGAATTCCCCAATGTCAAGCACTTCCGGAATCGGGAGCGCGGCCGATGCAAAGTGCCGATAAACAT
AACGATCTTTGTAGAAACCATCGGCGCAGCTATTTACCCGCAGGACATATCCACGCCCTCCTACATCGAA
GCTGAAAGCACGAGATTCTTCGCCCTCCGAGAGCTGCATCAGGTCGGAGACGCTGTCGAACTTTTCGATC
AGAAACTTCTCGACAGACGTCGCGGTGAGTTCAGGCTTTTTCATGGTGGCCTCAGGTGCAGAGGTTTCTA
CAGGGAAAGAGAGAAAGGCTACAGTTAGTTTGCTGTGATGATGCTAAGTGCCGAGGTCAGATGTCTATGG
ATTGTACACGGAATCCCAACGCAGGAACCAAAAAACACTCACCCAAAAAAATGGCGCTAAGGCCGAGAGA
AAGGCGAAGTTCCGTCTACGGCTATATACCTTGAAACAGGGGCGGCAGAAGTGACGCAACGCGGTTGCGC
GGACGGCTTCCTGTGTTTTCATTGGTCGAAGCGTTCTGCGCGTGCGCAGAGATTCCCCAGGGAAGGCGGG
CCCTCTTCCGAATGTCCAATCCGGACATTCTTCCGGTTGGACCTCCGCGGTCAGCGCTGTGCCCGGCGAG
AGATCACGTGGGGCGCGGAGGCGGTGCTGCTGGGGCACGGCCGTCCAGCCTCGGCGGCCATATTTTTGAG
GGGCTGTTCATCTCGTTCACACGCTCTGTCCGCCATGTTTGTGAGTGGAAGCGCCATTACCCCTTCAAGC
GACTGAAGGCTGCAGGGCCTCTGGTGGCCCGCATGGGGAGACCAGACCCGCCAGGCCCGCCTTTCCGCAC
TCAGTCCGGGCTTACTTTATTTTGTGAGACAGGGTCTCGCCTAGAG
Features (pLannotate 1.2.2; 20 found; start..end, strand, type, name):
      1..1182    +  promoter       EF-1α promoter: strong constitutive promoter for human elongation factor EF-1α
   1217..1759    +  CDS            TNFRSF9 (fragment): TNR9_HUMAN - Also known as CD137, ILA. Experimental evidence at protein level: Swiss-Prot protein existence level 1. Receptor for TNFSF9/4-1BBL. Possibly active during T cell activation. From Homo sapiens (Human).
   1874..2604    +  CDS            mNeptune2 (fragment): far-red fluorescent protein with spectra similar to those of mNeptune but improved brightness
   2663..2887    +  polyA_signal   bGH poly(A) signal: bovine growth hormone polyadenylation signal
   2891..2912    +  promoter       SV40 promoter (fragment): SV40 enhancer and early promoter
   3211..3227    +  rep_origin     M13 ori (fragment): M13 bacteriophage origin of replication; arrow indicates direction of (+) strand synthesis
   3230..3250    -  misc_feature   MCS (fragment): pUC18/19 multiple cloning site
   3249..3552    +  enhancer       CMV enhancer: human cytomegalovirus immediate early enhancer
   3553..3756    +  promoter       CMV promoter: human cytomegalovirus (CMV) immediate early promoter
   3894..3990    +  intron         SV40 intron: modified SV40 intron with splice donor and acceptor sites
   4047..4065    +  promoter       T7 promoter: promoter for bacteriophage T7 RNA polymerase
   4076..5098    +  CDS            SB100X: hyperactive variant of the Sleeping Beauty transposase (Mátés et al., 2009)
   5115..5249    -  polyA_signal   SV40 poly(A) signal: SV40 polyadenylation signal
   5325..5375    -  misc_feature   bom (fragment): basis of mobility region from pBR322
   5402..5506    +  promoter       AmpR promoter: bla
   5507..6367    +  CDS            AmpR: β-lactamase; bla; confers resistance to ampicillin, carbenicillin, and related antibiotics
   6538..7126    +  rep_origin     ori: high-copy-number ColE1/pMB1/pBR322/pUC origin of replication
   7689..7744    -  polyA_signal   β-globin poly(A) signal: rabbit β-globin polyadenylation signal (Gil and Proudfoot, 1987)
   7815..7895    -  CDS            HBB (fragment): HBB_PONPY - Experimental evidence at transcript level: Swiss-Prot protein existence level 2. Involved in oxygen transport from the lung to the various peripheral tissues. From Pongo pygmaeus (Bornean orangutan).
   7909..8934    -  CDS            HygR: aminoglycoside phosphotransferase from E. coli; aph(4)-Ia; confers resistance to hygromycin
