[The description below was written by a language model from this plasmid's Addgene catalogue record and pLannotate feature annotations shown in this document.]
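Description:
pAF163 is an "all-in-one" Sleeping Beauty transposon plasmid for stable expression in mammalian cells. It was built by Gibson assembly into a SalI/NheI-digested pAF137 backbone, with parts derived from pSBtet-Hyg, a CMV-driven SB100X transposase plasmid and an mNeptune2 vector. It is propagated in E. coli as a high-copy plasmid through a ColE1/pUC-type origin and is selected with ampicillin (AmpR under its native bla promoter). Two 9,566 nt sequence records, one from the depositor and one from repository sequencing, give the same feature set and differ only in their start coordinate.

The payload is Tasmanian devil (Sarcophilus harrisii) TNFRSF9, also known as CD137 or 4-1BB. It is fused at its C terminus to the far-red fluorescent protein mNeptune2, driven by the strong constitutive EF-1α promoter and terminated by a bGH poly(A) signal. The automated annotation labels this coding region as a fragment of human TNFRSF9, which reflects homology matching rather than the recorded species. A hygromycin resistance gene in the opposite orientation, followed by a rabbit β-globin poly(A) signal, allows selection of stably modified cells; its promoter is not annotated. A separate cassette carries the hyperactive SB100X transposase under the CMV enhancer/promoter with an SV40 intron and SV40 poly(A). This supplies the enzyme from the same plasmid, so no helper construct is needed to move the expression and selection cassettes into the genome. The transposon inverted repeats this would require are not annotated in either feature table.

Multiple cloning sites allow TNFRSF9 to be swapped for other genes of interest. The associated work used such fluorescent fusion proteins to map immune protein interactions relevant to transmissible cancers.
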