Addgene plasmid #135927: pAF163
Purpose: All-in-one Sleeping Beauty vector for Expression for Tasmanian devil TNFRSF9-mNeptune2 fusion protein. Multiple cloning sites to swap genes-of-interest (i.e. TNFRSF9).
Depositing lab: Andrew S. Flies. Depositing organization: University of Tasmania. Publication: A novel system to map protein interactions reveals evolutionarily conserved immune evasion pathways on transmissible cancers. Flies AS, Darby JM, Lennard PR, Murphy PR, Ong CEB, Pinfold TL, De Luca A, Lyons AB, Woods GM, Patchett AL. Sci Adv. 2020 Jul 1;6(27). pii: 6/27/eaba5031. doi: 10.1126/sciadv.aba5031. Print 2020 Jul. PubMed 32937435.
Backbone
  Vector backbone: pAF137 SalI + NheI digest
  Backbone manufacturer: Andrew Flies Wild Immunology Laboratory
  Vector type: Mammalian Expression ; Transposon
  Selectable markers: Hygromycin
Growth in bacteria
  Bacterial resistance: Ampicillin, 100 μg/mL
  Growth temperature: 37°C
  Growth strain: DH5alpha
  Copy number: High Copy
Gene/Insert
  Gene/Insert name: TNFRSF9 fused to mNeptune2 (alt names: CD137; 41BB)
  Species: Tasmanian devil (Sarcophilus harrisii)
  Promoter: EF1a
  Tag / fusion protein: mNeptune2 (C terminal on insert)
  Cloning method: Gibson Cloning
  Sequencing primers: 5′ gcctcagacagtggttcaaag; 3′ aggcacagtcgaggctgat
Resource information
  A portion of this plasmid was derived from a plasmid made by: pSBtet_Hyg_60508; pCMV(CAT)T7-SB100_34879; mNeptune2-N1_54837
Terms and licenses: Academic/Nonprofit Terms; Industry Terms: Not Available to Industry
Depositor comments: See bioRxiv preprint: https://doi.org/10.1101/831404 Please see the following article for protocols on how to construct or use this vector: Flies, A. S., Darby, J. M., Murphy, P. R., Pinfold, T. L., Patchett, A. L. & Lennard, P. R. Generation and Testing of Fluorescent Adaptable Simple Theranostic (FAST) Proteins. Bio-protocol under review (2020) https://doi.org/10.21769/BioProtoc.3696.
How to cite: pAF163 was a gift from Andrew S. Flies (Addgene plasmid # 135927 ; http://n2t.net/addgene:135927 ; RRID:Addgene_135927)
