>Addgene plasmid #135927 | pAF163 | depositor partial sequence | sequence record 262521 | FAST protein (type I) coding sequence - mNeptune2
ATGGTAAACAGCTACAATAGACTGGAGGCGATATCAACTCTTGTTATACTACTCTGGGTAACTCTGGTCC
AGGGTTCCTGTGGCAGCTGTCCAGCTGGTACTTTCTGGAATGGTACAGATTGTGGAAAAAACAAAAATCA
AGCTTGCATCCCATGTCCCCCAAATAGTTTCTCTAGTACAGCTGGCGAACAGAGGACATGTAACATATGC
AGGAGATGTGAAGGTATTTTTAGAACAAAGAGAGAATGTACTCCAACAAGTAATACAGAGTGTGATTGTA
TGTCTGGGTATCATTGTTCCGGAGTAGGATGTAATAGGTGTCAACCAGATTGCAAGCAAGGTCAAGAACT
TCTAGGAAAAGGTTGTAGAGACTGTAGCTTTGGTACCTTTAATGATCAGACACGGGGGAACTGCAAACGC
TGGACAAACTGCTCTTTGAATGGACTAGTTGTGCTTGTAAATGGAACCAATAAAAGAGATGTGATATGTG
GATCCACCCAAACAGTTGCCACTCTGGACACAATCTCCATGACAATTCCAGCTTCTCTCGTGCACATTGA
TAAGAACCATCAGCCCGGGGAGAACCTTTACTTCCAGGGATCCGCTGGCTCCGCTGCTGGTTCTGGCGAA
TTCCATCATCACCATCACCATGTCGACGTGTCTAAGGGCGAAGAGCTGATTAAGGAGAACATGCACATGA
AGCTGTACATGGAGGGCACCGTGAACAACCACCACTTCAAGTGCACATCCGAGGGCGAAGGCAAGCCCTA
CGAGGGCACCCAGACCGGCAGAATCAAGGTGGTCGAGGGCGGCCCTCTCCCCTTCGCCTTCGACATCCTG
GCTACCTGCTTCATGTACGGCAGCAAGACCTTCATCAACCACACCCAGGGCATCCCCGATTTCTTTAAGC
AGTCCTTCCCTGAGGGCTTCACATGGGAGAGAGTCACCACATACGAAGACGGGGGCGTGCTTACCGTTAC
CCAGGACACCAGCCTCCAGGACGGCTGCTTGATCTACAACGTCAAGCTCAGAGGGGTGAACTTCCCATCC
AACGGCCCTGTGATGCAGAAGAAAACACTCGGCTGGGAGGCCAGTACCGAGACCCTGTACCCCGCTGACG
GCGGCCTGGAAGGCAGATGCGACATGGCCCTGAAGCTCGTGGGCGGGGGCCACCTGCACTGCAACCTGAA
GACCACATACAGATCCAAGAAACCCGCTAAGAACCTCAAGATGCCCGGCGTCTACTTTGTGGACCGCAGA
CTGGAAAGAATCAAGGAGGCCGACAATGAGACCTACGTCGAGCAGCACGAGGTGGCTGTGGCCAGATACT
GCGACCTCCCTAGCAAACTGGGGCACAAACTTAATGGCATGGACGAGCTGTACAAGTAG
